Addgene plasmid #17871: pBJ5 mCnA alpha
Depositing lab: Jerry Crabtree. Publication: Identification of calcineurin as a key signalling enzyme in T-lymphocyte activation. Clipstone NA, Crabtree GR. Nature. 1992 Jun 25. 357(6380):695-7. 10.1038/357695a0 PubMed 1377362.
Backbone
  Vector backbone: pBJ5
  Backbone size w/o insert (bp): 3300
  Vector type: Mammalian Expression
Growth in bacteria
  Bacterial resistance: Ampicillin, 100 μg/mL
  Growth temperature: 37°C
  Growth strain: DH5alpha
  Copy number: High Copy
Gene/Insert
  Gene/Insert name: CnA alpha (alt names: calcineurin A; CNA alpha)
  Species: M. musculus (mouse)
  Entrez Gene: Ppp3ca (a.k.a. 2900074D19Rik, CN, Caln, Calna, CnA)
  Cloning method: Restriction Enzyme
  Sequencing primers: 5′ pcDL-F
Terms and licenses: Academic/Nonprofit Terms; Industry Terms: Not Available to Industry
How to cite: pBJ5 mCnA alpha was a gift from Jerry Crabtree (Addgene plasmid # 17871 ; http://n2t.net/addgene:17871 ; RRID:Addgene_17871)
