[The description below was written by a language model from this plasmid's Addgene catalogue record.]
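Description:
pBJ5 mCnA alpha is a mammalian expression plasmid built on the pBJ5 backbone (about 3.3 kb without the insert). It carries the mouse calcineurin A alpha coding sequence, the product of the Ppp3ca gene. The plasmid is maintained in E. coli as a high-copy construct under ampicillin selection. The record does not name a mammalian selection marker, and no feature table is provided, so the origin of replication and other backbone elements are not documented here. The insert was introduced by restriction enzyme cloning, but the sites used and the insert size are not given.

Calcineurin A alpha is the catalytic subunit of calcineurin (protein phosphatase 2B), a calcium- and calmodulin-dependent serine/threonine phosphatase. The record does not state the promoter that drives the insert. The listed 5′ sequencing primer is of the pcDL type, which hints at a pcDL-related expression cassette, but this is an inference and not a recorded fact. No epitope tags, fusion partners, reporters or mutations are listed, so the insert appears to be the untagged wild-type subunit, though the entry does not say this explicitly.

The associated publication concerns the identification of calcineurin as a key signalling enzyme in T-lymphocyte activation. This fits use of the plasmid to overexpress the catalytic subunit in transfected mammalian cells, for example to test how raised calcineurin levels affect calcium-dependent signalling and activation-linked gene expression in T cells.
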