>Addgene plasmid #17871 | pBJ5 mCnA alpha | addgene partial sequence | sequence record 23801 | 17871 with pcDL-F
CAGCTNTAAGCTGCTCTGCCCTCGAGGGCTAGAGCGGCCGCGGAGGCCGAATTCCGCCGCCGGATGCGGT
CGGGGTGTGCAGTCGGACGGGACGAGCAGCGCGTCGCTGTCCCCCCCGTCCCGGTGGCTGGAGATGTCCG
AGCCCAAGGCGATTGATCCCAAGTTGTCGACGACCGACAGGGTGGTGAAAGCCGTTCCATTTCCACCAAG
TCACCGGCTGACAGCAAAGGAAGTGTTTGATAATGATGGGAAACCTCGTGTGGATATCTTAAAAGCACAT
CTCATGAAGGAGGGCAGGCTGGAAGAAAGTGTTGCATTGAGAATAATAACAGAGGGTGCTTCGATTCTCC
GACAGGAAAAAAACTTGCTGGATATCNACGCACCAGTCACAGTTTGTGGGGACATCCATGGACAATTCTT
TGACTTGATGAAGCTCTTTGAAGTGGGAGGATCTCCTGCCAACACTCGCTACCTCTTCTTAGGGGACTAT
GTTGACAGAGGGTACTTCAGTATCGAATGTGTGCTGTATTTGTGGGCCTTGAAAATTCTTTACCCCAAAA
CACTGTTTTTACTTCGCGGAAACCATGAATGTAGGCACCTCACAGAGTATTTCACGTTTAAACAAGAATG
TANAANNAAGTATTCAGAACGCGTTAATTANGCCTTCTATGGATGCNTTCNANTGCCCTTCCCCTGGCTG
CGCTAATGAACCAGCAGTTCCTNGCGTGTGTGTACACGGTGGTTTGTCTCCNNAGATNACACTCTAGATG
ACATCAGAAATTTANACGATTCAAGACCNCCTGCTTATGGGCC
